>Addgene plasmid #40983 | pBABEpuro-ERBB2 C334S | addgene partial sequence | sequence record 55265 | pBabe3 5'-ACCCTAACTGACACACATTCC-3'
TCACCACTTTGTACAAGAAAGTTGGTCACACTGGCACGTCCAGACCCAGGTACTCTGGGTTCTCTGCCGT
AGGTGTCCCTTTGAAGGTGCTGGGTGGAGCCCCCCGCTCTGGTGGGTCCTGGTCCCAGTAATAGAGGTTG
TCGAAGGCTGGGCTGAAGGCAGGAGGAGGGTGGGGCTGAGGGGCAGCTCCTCCCTGGGGTGTCAAGTACT
CGGGGTTCTCCACGGCACCCCCAAAGGCAAAAACGTCTTTGACGACCCCATTCTTCCCTGGGGAGAGAGT
CTTGGGCCTTTCCAGAGTGGCACCAGCAGGTCGGGCAGCAGGCAGAGGGCCCTCTCGGGGCGAAGGGGGC
TGGGGCCGAACATCTGGCTGGTTCACATATTCAGGCTGGGGGCTGCAGGTCAGGGGGGCAACGTAGCCAT
CAGTCTCAGAGGGCAGGGGTACTGTGGGGTCCTCACTGTACCGCTGTAGAGGGCTGGGGTCATGTGTGGG
GAGGCTTTGCAGCCCCTTGGCTGCCCCCATTCCCAGGTCACCATCAAATACATCGGAGCCAGCCCCTTCG
GAGGGTGCCAGTGGAGACCTGGGGGCCTCCTCTTCAGAGGGCTCCAGCCCTAGTGTCAGGTCCCCACCGC
CACTCCTGGTAGATGAGCTGCGGTGCCTGTGGTGGACCATGCCCCCAGCGCCCGGGGCAGGGTCTGGACA
GAAGAAGCCCTGCTGGGGTACCAGATACTCCTCAGCATCCACCAGGTCCCCCATGTCATCGTCCTCCAGC
AGTGAGCGGTAGAAGGTGCTGTCCAAGGGACTGGCTGG
