>Addgene plasmid #40983 | pBABEpuro-ERBB2 C334S | addgene partial sequence | sequence record 55470 | hERBB2-F2 5'-tgcctccacttcaaccacag-3'
ACACAGACACGTTTGAGTCCATGCCCAATCCCGAGGGCCGGTATACATTCGGCGCCAGCTGTGTGACTGC
CTGTCCCTACAACTACCTTTCTACGGACGTGGGATCCTGCACCCTCGTCTGCCCCCTGCACAACCAAGAG
GTGACAGCAGAGGATGGAACACAGCGGTGTGAGAAGAGCAGCAAGCCCTGTGCCCGAGTGTGCTATGGTC
TGGGCATGGAGCACTTGCGAGAGGTGAGGGCAGTTACCAGTGCCAATATCCAGGAGTTTGCTGGCTGCAA
GAAGATCTTTGGGAGCCTGGCATTTCTGCCGGAGAGCTTTGATGGGGACCCAGCCTCCAACACTGCCCCG
CTCCAGCCAGAGCAGCTCCAAGTGTTTGAGACTCTGGAAGAGATCACAGGTTACCTATACATCTCAGCAT
GGCCGGACAGCCTGCCTGACCTCAGCGTCTTCCAGAACCTGCAAGTAATCCGGGGACGAATTCTGCACAA
TGGCGCCTACTCGCTGACCCTGCAAGGGCTGGGCATCAGCTGGCTGGGGCTGCGCTCACTGAGGGAACTG
GGCAGTGGACTGGCCCTCATCCACCATAACACCCACCTCTGCTTCGTGCACACGGTGCCCTGGGACCAGC
TCTTTCGGAACCCGCACCAAGCTCTGCTCCACACTGCCAACCGGCCAGAGGACGAGTGTGTGGGCGAGGG
CCTGGCCTGCCACCAGCTGTGCGCCCGAGGGCACTGCTGGGGTCCAGGGCCCACCCAGTGTGTCAACTGC
AGCCAGTTCCTTCGGGGCCAGGAGTGCGTGGAGGA
