[The description below was written by a language model from this plasmid's Addgene catalogue record.]
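Description:
pBABEpuro-ERBB2 C334S is a retroviral mammalian expression plasmid of about 9 kb, built on the roughly 5.2 kb pBABE-puro backbone. It is maintained in E. coli as a high-copy plasmid under ampicillin selection, and it carries a puromycin resistance marker for selecting transduced or transfected mammalian cells. No feature table accompanies the record, so individual elements are not itemised. In the pBABE-puro family generally, the insert sits between Moloney murine leukaemia virus long terminal repeats alongside a packaging signal. The 5′ LTR drives transcription of the cloned gene, and a separate internal promoter expresses the puromycin marker. When introduced into a packaging cell line that supplies the viral structural and enzymatic proteins in trans, such a vector yields replication-defective retrovirus. This virus integrates the expression cassette stably into dividing target cells.

The payload is the human ERBB2 (HER2) coding sequence, about 3.8 kb and referenced to the NM_004448 transcript. It was introduced by Gateway recombination cloning, which implies that a Gateway-adapted version of the backbone was used and that attB recombination scars flank the insert. The encoded receptor tyrosine kinase carries a single substitution, C334S. The record lists no epitope tags or reporters.

The associated publication is a functional analysis of receptor tyrosine kinase mutations found in lung cancer, and it identified oncogenic extracellular-domain mutations of ERBB2. The construct is therefore suited to stable expression of this ERBB2 variant in mammalian cells to study its signalling and transforming activity, typically by comparison with wild-type ERBB2 or other mutants.
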