Addgene plasmid #40983: pBABEpuro-ERBB2 C334S
Depositing lab: Matthew Meyerson. Depositing organization: Broad Institute. Publication: Functional analysis of receptor tyrosine kinase mutations in lung cancer identifies oncogenic extracellular domain mutations of ERBB2. Greulich H, Kaplan B, Mertins P, Chen TH, Tanaka KE, Yun CH, Zhang X, Lee SH, Cho J, Ambrogio L, Liao R, Imielinski M, Banerji S, Berger AH, Lawrence MS, Zhang J, Pho NH, Walker SR, Winckler W, Getz G, Frank D, Hahn WC, Eck MJ, Mani DR, Jaffe JD, Carr SA, Wong KK, Meyerson M. Proc Natl Acad Sci U S A. 2012 Sep 4;109(36):14476-81. Epub 2012 Aug 20. 10.1073/pnas.1203201109 PubMed 22908275.
Backbone
  Vector backbone: pBABE-puro
  Backbone size w/o insert (bp): 5200
  Total vector size (bp): 9000
  Vector type: Mammalian Expression, Retroviral
  Selectable markers: Puromycin
Growth in bacteria
  Bacterial resistance: Ampicillin, 100 μg/mL
  Growth temperature: 37°C
  Growth strain: DH5alpha
  Copy number: High Copy
Gene/Insert
  Gene/Insert name: ERBB2 (alt name: HER2)
  Species: H. sapiens (human)
  Insert size (bp): 3768
  Mutation: C334S
  GenBank ID: NM_004448.2
  Entrez Gene: ERBB2 (a.k.a. CD340, HER-2, HER-2/neu, HER2, MLN 19, MLN-19, NEU, NGL, TKR1, VSCN2, c-ERB-2, c-ERB2, p185(erbB2))
  Cloning method: Gateway Cloning
  Sequencing primers: 5′ TTTGTACACCCTAAGCCTC; 3′ GCATACTTCTGCCTGCTG
Terms and licenses: Academic/Nonprofit Terms; Industry Terms: Not Available to Industry
How to cite: pBABEpuro-ERBB2 C334S was a gift from Matthew Meyerson (Addgene plasmid # 40983 ; http://n2t.net/addgene:40983 ; RRID:Addgene_40983)
